>Addgene plasmid #148616 | pcDNA3.1-MS2-HA-HsRoquin2_501-1191_AE | depositor full sequence | sequence record 291064 | Full Sequence
GACGGATCGGGAGATCTCCCGATCCCCTATGGTGCACTCTCAGTACAATCTGCTCTGATGCCGCATAGTT
AAGCCAGTATCTGCTCCCTGCTTGTGTGTTGGAGGTCGCTGAGTAGTGCGCGAGCAAAATTTAAGCTACA
ACAAGGCAAGGCTTGACCGACAATTGCATGAAGAATCTGCTTAGGGTTAGGCGTTTTGCGCTGCTTCGCG
ATGTACGGGCCAGATATACGCGTTGACATTGATTATTGACTAGTTATTAATAGTAATCAATTACGGGGTC
ATTAGTTCATAGCCCATATATGGAGTTCCGCGTTACATAACTTACGGTAAATGGCCCGCCTGGCTGACCG
CCCAACGACCCCCGCCCATTGACGTCAATAATGACGTATGTTCCCATAGTAACGCCAATAGGGACTTTCC
ATTGACGTCAATGGGTGGAGTATTTACGGTAAACTGCCCACTTGGCAGTACATCAAGTGTATCATATGCC
AAGTACGCCCCCTATTGACGTCAATGACGGTAAATGGCCCGCCTGGCATTATGCCCAGTACATGACCTTA
TGGGACTTTCCTACTTGGCAGTACATCTACGTATTAGTCATCGCTATTACCATGGTGATGCGGTTTTGGC
AGTACATCAATGGGCGTGGATAGCGGTTTGACTCACGGGGATTTCCAAGTCTCCACCCCATTGACGTCAA
TGGGAGTTTGTTTTGGCACCAAAATCAACGGGACTTTCCAAAATGTCGTAACAACTCCGCCCCATTGACG
CAAATGGGCGGTAGGCGTGTACGGTGGGAGGTCTATATAAGCAGAGCTCTCTGGCTAACTAGAGAACCCA
CTGCTTACTGGCTTATCGAAATTAATACGACTCACTATAGGGAGACCCAAGCTTGCCACCATGGCTTCTA
ACTTTACTCAGTTCGTTCTCGTCGACAATGGCGGAACTGGCGACGTGACTGTCGCCCCAAGCAACTTCGC
TAACGGGGTCGCTGAATGGATCAGCTCTAACTCGCGATCACAGGCTTACAAAGTAACCTGTAGCGTTCGT
CAGAGCTCTGCGCAGAATCGCAAATACACCATCAAAGTCGAGGTGCCTAAAGTGGCAACCCAGACTGTTG
GTGGTGAAGAGCTTCCTGTAGCCGGATGGAGATCTTACTTAAATATGGAACTAACCATTCCAATTTTCGC
CACGAATTCCGACTGCGAGCTTATTGTTAAGGCAATGCAAGGTCTCCTAAAAGATGGAAACCCGATTCCC
TCGGCCATCGCGGCCAACTCCGGCATCTACGGAGGTGGAGGTGGATCTGGTGGATCTCCTCCACATATGG
CTTACCCATACGATGTTCCAGATTACGCTCCTCCAAAGCTTGGATCCAACAGTGTTTCCCAGCTAATCTC
ACGTAGTACTGACAGTACCTTAAGAGCTCTGGAGACCGTGAAGAAAGTGGGAAAGGTTGGCGCTAATGGT
CAGAATGCTGCTGGGCCCTCTGCAGATTCTGTAACTGAAAATAAAATTGGTTCTCCACCCAAGACTCCTG
TAAGTAATGTAGCAGCTACCTCAGCTGGGCCCTCTAATGTTGGAACAGAGCTGAATTCTGTGCCTCAAAA
ATCCAGCCCATTTCTAACTAGAGTACCAGTATATCCTCCGCATTCTGAAAACATTCAGTATTTTCAAGAT
CCAAGGACTCAGATACCCTTTGAAGTCCCACAGTACCCACAGACAGGATACTATCCACCACCTCCAACGG
TACCAGCTGGTGTGGCTCCCTGTGTTCCTCGCTTTGTGAGGTCCAATAACGTTCCAGAGTCCTCCCTCCC
ACCTGCTTCCATGCCATATGCCGATCATTACAGTACATTTTCCCCTCGAGATCGAATGAATTCTTCTCCT
TACCAGCCTCCTCCTCCGCAGCCGTATGGACCAGTTCCTCCAGTACCTTCTGGAATGTATGCTCCTGTGT
ACGACAGCAGGCGCATCTGGCGCCCACCTATGTACCAACGAGATGACATTATTAGAAGCAATTCTTTACC
TCCAATGGATGTGATGCACTCATCTGTCTATCAGACATCTTTGCGGGAAAGATATAACTCATTAGATGGA
TATTATTCGGTGGCTTGTCAGCCACCAAGTGAGCCAAGGACAACTGTGCCTTTACCAAGGGAACCTTGTG
GTCATTTGAAGACCAGTTGCGAGGAGCAGATAAGAAGAAAGCCAGATCAGTGGGCACAGTACCACACTCA
GAAAGCACCTCTTGTCTCTTCAACTCTTCCTGTGGCAACACAGTCACCAACACCACCTTCTCCTCTGTTC
AGTGTAGACTTTCGTGCGGATTTCTCAGAGAGTGTGAGTGGTACAAAATTTGAAGAAGATCATCTTTCCC
ATTATTCTCCCTGGTCTTGTGGCACCATAGGCTCCTGTATAAATGCCATTGATTCAGAGCCCAAAGATGT
CATTGCTAATTCAAATGCTGTGTTAATGGACCTGGACAGTGGTGATGTTAAGAGAAGAGTACATTTATTT
GAAACCCAGAGAAGGACAAAAGAAGAAGATCCAATAATTCCCTTTAGTGATGGACCCATCATCTCAAAAT
GGGGTGCGATTTCCAGATCTTCCCGTACAGGTTACCATACCACAGATCCTGTCCAGGCCACTGCTTCCCA
AGGAAGTGCGACTAAGCCCATCAGTGTATCAGATTATGTCCCTTATGTCAATGCTGTTGATTCAAGGTGG
AGTTCATATGGCAACGAGGCCACATCATCAGCACACTATGTTGAAAGGGACAGATTCATTGTTACTGATT
TATCTGGTCATAGAAAGCATTCCAGTACTGGGGACCTTTTGAGCCTTGAACTTCAGCAGGCCAAGAGCAA
CTCATTACTTCTTCAGAGAGAGGCCAATGCTTTGGCCATGCAACAGAAGTGGAATTCCCTGGATGAAGGC
CGTCACCTTACCTTAAACCTTTTAAGCAAGGAAATTGAACTAAGAAATGGAGAGTTACAGAGTGATTATA
CAGAAGATGCAACAGATACTAAACCTGATAGGGATATCGAGTTAGAGCTTTCAGCACTTGATACTGATGA
ACCTGATGGACAAAGTGAACCAATTGAAGAGATCTTGGACATACAGCTTGGTATCAGTTCTCAAAATGAT
CAGTTGCTAAATGGAATGGCAGTGGAAAATGGGCATCCAGTACAGCAGCACCAAAAGGAGCCACCAAAGC
AGAAGAAACAGAGTTTAGGTGAAGACCATGTGATTCTGGAGGAGCAAAAAACAATTCTGCCGGTAACTTC
TTGCTTTAGCCAGCCACTCCCAGTGTCTATTAGCAATGCAAGTTGCCTCCCCATCACCACATCTGTCAGT
GCTGGCAACCTCATTCTGAAAACTCATGTTATGTCTGAAGATAAAAACGACTTTTTAAAACCTGTTGCAA
ATGGGAAGATGGTTAACAGCTGAGCGGCCGCCTAGAGGGCCCTATTCTATAGTGTCACCTAAATGCTAGA
GCTCGCTGATCAGCCTCGACTGTGCCTTCTAGTTGCCAGCCATCTGTTGTTTGCCCCTCCCCCGTGCCTT
CCTTGACCCTGGAAGGTGCCACTCCCACTGTCCTTTCCTAATAAAATGAGGAAATTGCATCGCATTGTCT
GAGTAGGTGTCATTCTATTCTGGGGGGTGGGGTGGGGCAGGACAGCAAGGGGGAGGATTGGGAAGACAAT
AGCAGGCATGCTGGGGATGCGGTGGGCTCTATGGCTTCTGAGGCGGAAAGAACCAGCTGGGGCTCTAGGG
GGTATCCCC
[124 nt withheld, positions 3790-3913]
C
[91 nt withheld, positions 3915-4005]
A
[49 nt withheld, positions 4007-4055]
CCTTTGACGTTGGAGTCCACGTTCTTT
[37 nt withheld, positions 4083-4119]
ACCCTATCTCGGTCTATTCTTTTGATTTATAAGGGATTTTGCCGATTTCGGCCTATTGGTTAAAAAATGA
GCTGATTTAACAAAAATTTAACGCGAATTAATTCTGTGGAATGTGTGTCAGTTAGGGTGTGGAAAGTCCC
CAGGCTCCCCAGCAGGCAGAAGTATGCAAAGCATGCATCTCAATTAGTCAGCAACCAGGTGTGGAAAGTC
CCCAGGCTCCCCAGCAGGCAGAAGTATGCAAAGCATGCATCTCAATTAGTCAGCAACCATAGTCCCGCCC
CTAACTCCGCCCATCCCGCCCCTAACTCCGCCCAGTTCCGCCCATTCTCCGCCCCATGGCTGACTAATTT
TTTTTATTTATGCAGAGGCCGAGGCCGCCTCTGCCTCTGAGCTATTCCAGAAGTAGTGAGGAGGCTTTTT
TGGAGGCCTAGGCTTTTGCAAAAAGCTCCCGGGAGCTTGTATATCCATTTTCGGATCTGATCAAGAGACA
GGATGAGGATCGTTTCGCATGATTGAACAAGATGGATTGCACGCAGGTTCTCCGGCCGCTTGGGTGGAGA
GGCTATTCGGCTATGACTGGGCACAACAGACAATCGGCTGCTCTGATGCCGCCGTGTTCCGGCTGTCAGC
GCAGGGGCGCCCGGTTCTTTTTGTCAAGACCGACCTGTCCGGTGCCCTGAATGAACTGCAGGACGAGGCA
GCGCGGCTATCGTGGCTGGCCACGACGGGCGTTCCTTGCGCAGCTGTGCTCGACGTTGTCACTGAAGCGG
GAAGGGACTGGCTGCTATTGGGCGAAGTGCCGGGGCAGGATCTCCTGTCATCTCACCTTGCTCCTGCCGA
GAAAGTATCCATCATGGCTGATGCAATGCGGCGGCTGCATACGCTTGATCCGGCTACCTGCCCATTCGAC
CACCAAGCGAAACATCGCATCGAGCGAGCACGTACTCGGATGGAAGCCGGTCTTGTCGATCAGGATGATC
TGGACGAAGAGCATCAGGGGCTCGCGCCAGCCGAACTGTTCGCCAGGCTCAAGGCGCGCATGCCCGACGG
CGAGGATCTCGTCGTGACCCATGGCGATGCCTGCTTGCCGAATATCATGGTGGAAAATGGCCGCTTTTCT
GGATTCATCGACTGTGGCCGGCTGGGTGTGGCGGACCGCTATCAGGACATAGCGTTGGCTACCCGTGATA
TTGCTGAAGAGCTTGGCGGCGAATGGGCTGACCGCTTCCTCGTGCTTTACGGTATCGCCGCTCCCGATTC
GCAGCGCATCGCCTTCTATCGCCTTCTTGACGAGTTCTTCTGAGCGGGACTCTGGGGTTCGAAATGACCG
ACCAAGCGACGCCCAACCTGCCATCACGAGATTTCGATTCCACCGCCGCCTTCTATGAAAGGTTGGGCTT
CGGAATCGTTTTCCGGGACGCCGGCTGGATGATCCTCCAGCGCGGGGATCTCATGCTGGAGTTCTTCGCC
CACCCCAACTTGTTTATTGCAGCTTATAATGGTTACAAATAAAGCAATAGCATCACAAATTTCACAAATA
AAGCATTTTTTTCACTGCATTCTAGTTGTGGTTTGTCCAAACTCATCAATGTATCTTATCATGTCTGTAT
ACCGTCGACCTCTAGCTAGAGCTTGGCGTAATCATGGTCATAGCTGTTTCCTGTGTGAAATTGTTATCCG
CTCACAATTCCACACAACATACGAGCCGGAAGCATAAAGTGTAAAGCCTGGGGTGCCTAATGAGTGAGCT
AACTCACATTAATTGCGTTGCGCTCACTGCCCGCTTTCCAGTCGGGAAACCTGTCGTGCCAGCTGCATTA
ATGAATCGGCCAACGCGCGGGGAGAGGCGGTTTGCGTATTGGGCGCTCTTCCGCTTCCTCGCTCACTGAC
TCGCTGCGCTCGGTCGTTCGGCTGCGGCGAGCGGTATCAGCTCACTCAAAGGCGGTAATACGGTTATCCA
CAGAATCAGGGGATAACGCAGGAAAGAACATGTGAGCAAAAGGCCAGCAAAAGGCCAGGAACCGTAAAAA
GGCCGCGTTGCTGGCGTTTTTCCATAGGCTCCGCCCCCCTGACGAGCATCACAAAAATCGACGCTCAAGT
CAGAGGTGGCGAAACCCGACAGGACTATAAAGATACCAGGCGTTTCCCCCTGGAAGCTCCCTCGTGCGCT
CTCCTGTTCCGACCCTGCCGCTTACCGGATACCTGTCCGCCTTTCTCCCTTCGGGAAGCGTGGCGCTTTC
TCATAGCTCACGCTGTAGGTATCTCAGTTCGGTGTAGGTCGTTCGCTCCAAGCTGGGCTGTGTGCACGAA
CCCCCCGTTCAGCCCGACCGCTGCGCCTTATCCGGTAACTATCGTCTTGAGTCCAACCCGGTAAGACACG
ACTTATCGCCACTGGCAGCAGCCACTGGTAACAGGATTAGCAGAGCGAGGTATGTAGGCGGTGCTACAGA
GTTCTTGAAGTGGTGGCCTAACTACGGCTACACTAGAAGAACAGTATTTGGTATCTGCGCTCTGCTGAAG
CCAGTTACCTTCGGAAAAAGAGTTGGTAGCTCTTGATCCGGCAAACAAACCACCGCTGGTAGCGGTTTTT
TTGTTTGCAAGCAGCAGATTACGCGCAGAAAAAAAGGATCTCAAGAAGATCCTTTGATCTTTTCTACGGG
GTCTGACGCTCAGTGGAACGAAAACTCACGTTAAGGGATTTTGGTCATGAGATTATCAAAAAGGATCTTC
ACCTAGATCCTTTTAAATTAAAAATGAAGTTTTAAATCAATCTAAAGTATATATGAGTAAACTTGGTCTG
ACAGTTACCAATGCTTAATCAGTGAGGCACCTATCTCAGCGATCTGTCTATTTCGTTCATCCATAGTTGC
CTGACTCCCCGTCGTGTAGATAACTACGATACGGGAGGGCTTACCATCTGGCCCCAGTGCTGCAATGATA
CCGCGAGACCCACGCTCACCGGCTCCAGATTTATCAGCAATAAACCAGCCAGCCGGAAGGGCCGAGCGCA
GAAGTGGTCCTGCAACTTTATCCGCCTCCATCCAGTCTATTAATTGTTGCCGGGAAGCTAGAGTAAGTAG
TTCGCCAGTTAATAGTTTGCGCAACGTTGTTGCCATTGCTACAGGCATCGTGGTGTCACGCTCGTCGTTT
GGTATGGCTTCATTCAGCTCCGGTTCCCAACGATCAAGGCGAGTTACATGATCCCCCATGTTGTGCAAAA
AAGCGGTTAGCTCCTTCGGTCCTCCGATCGTTGTCAGAAGTAAGTTGGCCGCAGTGTTATCACTCATGGT
TATGGCAGCACTGCATAATTCTCTTACTGTCATGCCATCCGTAAGATGCTTTTCTGTGACTGGTGAGTAC
TCAACCAAGTCATTCTGAGAATAGTGTATGCGGCGACCGAGTTGCTCTTGCCCGGCGTCAATACGGGATA
ATACCGCGCCACATAGCAGAACTTTAAAAGTGCTCATCATTGGAAAACGTTCTTCGGGGCGAAAACTCTC
AAGGATCTTACCGCTGTTGAGATCCAGTTCGATGTAACCCACTCGTGCACCCAACTGATCTTCAGCATCT
TTTACTTTCACCAGCGTTTCTGGGTGAGCAAAAACAGGAAGGCAAAATGCCGCAAAAAAGGGAATAAGGG
CGACACGGAAATGTTGAATACTCATACTCTTCCTTTTTCAATATTATTGAAGCATTTATCAGGGTTATTG
TCTCATGAGCGGATACATATTTGAATGTATTTAGAAAAATAAACAAATAGGGGTTCCGCGCACATTTCCC
CGAAAAGTGCCACCTGACGTC
Features (pLannotate 1.2.2; 23 found; start..end, strand, type, name):
     28..80      -  misc_feature   bom (fragment): basis of mobility region from pBR322
    235..614     +  enhancer       CMV enhancer: human cytomegalovirus immediate early enhancer
    615..818     +  promoter       CMV promoter: human cytomegalovirus (CMV) immediate early promoter
    814..847     +  LTR            5' LTR (truncated) (fragment): truncated 5' long terminal repeat (LTR) from HIV-1
    863..881     +  promoter       T7 promoter: promoter for bacteriophage T7 RNA polymerase
    904..1290    +  CDS            MS2: bacteriophage MS2 coat protein binds to a specific stem-loop structure in the viral RNA (Peabody, 1993)
   1333..1359    +  CDS            3xHA (fragment): three tandem HA epitope tags
   1378..3450    +  CDS            RC3H2 (fragment): RC3H2_HUMAN - Also known as MNAB, RNF164. Experimental evidence at protein level: Swiss-Prot protein existence level 1. Post-transcriptional repressor of mRNAs containing a conserved stem loop motif, called constitutive decay element (CDE), which is often located in the 3'-UTR, as in HMGXB3, ICOS, IER3, NFKBID, NFKBIZ, PPP1R10, TNF and in many more mRNAs. Binds to CDE and promotes mRNA deadenylation and degradation. This process does not involve miRNAs. In follicular helper T (Tfh) cells, represses of ICOS and TNFRSF4 expression, thus preventing spontaneous Tfh cell differentiation, germinal c
   3476..3494    -  promoter       SP6 promoter: promoter for bacteriophage SP6 RNA polymerase
   3520..3744    +  polyA_signal   bGH poly(A) signal: bovine growth hormone polyadenylation signal
   3748..3769    +  promoter       SV40 promoter (fragment): SV40 enhancer and early promoter
   3790..4218    +  rep_origin     f1 ori (sequence partly withheld): f1 bacteriophage origin of replication; arrow indicates direction of (+) strand synthesis
   4232..4561    +  promoter       SV40 promoter: SV40 enhancer and early promoter
   4628..5419    +  CDS            neo: KKA2_KLEPN - Also known as kan, nptII. Experimental evidence at protein level: Swiss-Prot protein existence level 1. Resistance to kanamycin, neomycin, paromomycin, ribostamycin, butirosin and gentamicin B. From Klebsiella pneumoniae.
   5443..5601    +  CDS            ble (fragment): BLE_KLEPN - Experimental evidence at protein level: Swiss-Prot protein existence level 1. Binding protein with a strong affinity to the bleomycin family of antibiotics. Binds to CL990; an antimitotic-antibiotic compound. From Klebsiella pneumoniae.
   5596..5717    +  polyA_signal   SV40 poly(A) signal: SV40 polyadenylation signal
   5790..5806    -  protein_bind   lac operator: The lac repressor binds to the lac operator to inhibit transcription in E. coli. This inhibition can be relieved by adding lactose or isopropyl-β-D-thiogalactopyranoside (IPTG). lac repressor encoded by lacI
   5814..5844    -  promoter       lac promoter: promoter for the E. coli lac operon
   5859..5880    -  protein_bind   CAP binding site: CAP binding activates transcription in the presence of cAMP. E. coli catabolite activator protein
   5893..5985    -  CDS            lacI (fragment): lac repressor; lacI; The lac repressor binds to the lac operator to inhibit transcription in E. coli. This inhibition can be relieved by adding lactose or isopropyl-β-D-thiogalactopyranoside (IPTG).
   6168..6753    -  rep_origin     ori: high-copy-number ColE1/pMB1/pBR322/pUC origin of replication
   6924..7784    -  CDS            AmpR: β-lactamase; bla; confers resistance to ampicillin, carbenicillin, and related antibiotics
   7785..7889    -  promoter       AmpR promoter: bla
