[The description below was written by a language model from this plasmid's Addgene catalogue record and pLannotate feature annotations shown in this document.]
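Description:
pcDNA3.1-MS2-HA-HsRoquin2_501-1191_AE is a 7.9 kb mammalian expression plasmid. The catalogue lists its backbone as unknown, but the name and feature layout are consistent with a pcDNA3.1-type vector. It is maintained in E. coli through a high-copy ColE1/pUC-type origin and selected with ampicillin via the β-lactamase gene. An f1 origin is also present. For mammalian cells, an SV40 early promoter drives a neomycin/kanamycin phosphotransferase gene followed by an SV40 polyadenylation signal, which would permit G418 selection of stable transfectants. Several small annotations (fragments of an HIV-1 LTR, ble, lacI and a second SV40 promoter) look like short backbone remnants or similarity matches rather than functional parts.

The expression cassette uses the human CMV immediate-early enhancer and promoter and ends with the bovine growth hormone polyadenylation signal. T7 and SP6 promoters flank the insert. The open reading frame encodes the bacteriophage MS2 coat protein, then an HA epitope (annotated as a fragment of a 3xHA tag, so probably a single copy), then a fragment of human Roquin2 (RC3H2) corresponding by name to residues 501–1191, the C-terminal part of the protein. RC3H2 is a post-transcriptional repressor that promotes deadenylation and decay of mRNAs carrying constitutive decay elements.

The MS2 coat protein binds a specific RNA stem-loop, so the fusion can be tethered to a reporter mRNA bearing MS2 binding sites. This would let the repressive activity of the Roquin2 fragment be tested independently of its own RNA recognition, with the HA tag available for detection or immunoprecipitation. That use fits the associated work on Roquin recruitment of the CCR4-NOT deadenylase complex, although the record itself states only mammalian expression as the purpose. The meaning of the "AE" suffix is not explained.
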