Addgene plasmid #148616: pcDNA3.1-MS2-HA-HsRoquin2_501-1191_AE
Purpose: Mammalian Expression of HsRoquin2_501-1191
Depositing lab: Elisa Izaurralde. Depositing organization: Max Planck Institute for Developmental Biology. Publication: A CAF40-binding motif facilitates recruitment of the CCR4-NOT complex to mRNAs targeted by Drosophila Roquin. Sgromo A, Raisch T, Bawankar P, Bhandari D, Chen Y, Kuzuoglu-Ozturk D, Weichenrieder O, Izaurralde E. Nat Commun. 2017 Feb 6;8:14307. doi: 10.1038/ncomms14307. PubMed 28165457.
Backbone
  Vector backbone: Unknown
  Vector type: Mammalian Expression
Growth in bacteria
  Bacterial resistance: Ampicillin, 100 μg/mL
  Growth temperature: 37°C
  Growth strain: DH5alpha
  Copy number: High Copy
Gene/Insert
  Gene/Insert name: HsRoquin2_501-1191
  Species: H. sapiens (human)
  Entrez Gene: RC3H2 (a.k.a. MNAB, RNF164)
  Cloning method: Unknown
Terms and licenses: Academic/Nonprofit Terms; Industry Terms: Not Available to Industry
Depositor comments: ORF extracted from NCBI: NM_001100588.1 Plasmids from this collection were made available to the research community and donated after the lab closed. Please note that the sequence provided by the depositing laboratory may be theoretical/predicted or based on Sanger sequencing results. There may be discrepancies between sequencing results obtained by Addgene and the depositor sequence. If an Addgene verified sequence is not available, please contact before placing your order to request that our lab fully sequence the plasmid.
How to cite: pcDNA3.1-MS2-HA-HsRoquin2_501-1191_AE was a gift from Elisa Izaurralde (Addgene plasmid # 148616 ; http://n2t.net/addgene:148616 ; RRID:Addgene_148616)
